Addgene plasmid #89704: pJet-CMV-CD52-bglpA
Purpose: Human CD52 expression plasmid with short polyA
Depositing lab: Dmitriy Mazurov. Depositing organization: Institute of Gene Biology (RAS). Publication: Isolation of gene-edited cells via knock-in of short glycophosphatidylinositol-anchored epitope tags. Zotova A, Pichugin A, Atemasova A, Knyazhanskaya E, Lopatukhina E, Mitkin N, Holmuhamedov E, Gottikh M, Kuprash D, Filatov A, Mazurov D. Sci Rep. 2019 Feb 28;9(1):3132. doi: 10.1038/s41598-019-40219-z. PubMed 30816313.
Backbone
  Vector backbone: pJet 1.2
  Total vector size (bp): 4089
  Vector type: Mammalian Expression
Growth in bacteria
  Bacterial resistance: Ampicillin, 100 μg/mL
  Growth temperature: 37°C
  Growth strain: DH5alpha
  Copy number: High Copy
Gene/Insert
  Gene/Insert name: CMV-CD52-bglpA
  Species: H. sapiens (human)
  Insert size (bp): 1107
  Entrez Gene: CD52 (a.k.a. CDW52, EDDM5, HE5)
  Promoter: CMV
  Cloning method: Restriction Enzyme; 5′ cloning site SacII (unknown if destroyed); 3′ cloning site KpnI (unknown if destroyed)
  Sequencing primers: 5′ CGACTCACTATAGGGAGAGCGGC; 3′ AAGAACATCGATTTTCCATGGCAG
Terms and licenses: Academic/Nonprofit Terms; Industry Terms: Not Available to Industry
How to cite: pJet-CMV-CD52-bglpA was a gift from Dmitriy Mazurov (Addgene plasmid # 89704 ; http://n2t.net/addgene:89704 ; RRID:Addgene_89704)
