[The description below was written by a language model from this plasmid's Addgene catalogue record and pLannotate feature annotations shown in this document.]
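Description:
pJet-CMV-CD52-bglpA is a small (about 4.1 kb) mammalian expression plasmid built on the pJet 1.2 cloning backbone. It is maintained in E. coli at high copy through a ColE1/pUC-type origin of replication and selected with ampicillin via the β-lactamase gene (AmpR) and its native promoter. Remnants of the pJet positive-selection system are visible in the annotation: a lac UV5 promoter with CAP binding site, a lacI fragment, and a fragment of the eco47IR restriction endonuclease gene. In pJet vectors this lethal gene is interrupted when an insert is cloned into it, so only recombinant plasmids are tolerated by the host. A T7 promoter from the backbone lies downstream of the insert in the reverse orientation.

The payload is a roughly 1.1 kb cassette, cloned between SacII and KpnI sites, in which the human cytomegalovirus immediate-early enhancer and promoter drive the human CD52 coding sequence. A short fragment of modified CMV intron A is annotated between the promoter and the open reading frame. Transcripts are terminated by a compact polyadenylation signal of about 50 bp. The plasmid name suggests a β-globin-derived element, whereas the automated annotation labels it as a synthetic poly(A) signal; either way this is the "short polyA" highlighted in the stated purpose. CD52 is a very small glycosylphosphatidylinositol-anchored cell-surface glycoprotein, and no additional tags or reporters are annotated.

The construct has no mammalian selection marker, so it suits transient expression of CD52 on the surface of transfected cells. The associated publication concerns isolating gene-edited cells through knock-in of short GPI-anchored epitope tags, work for which a minimal CD52 expression unit would be relevant, although the record does not state its exact role there.
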