Features (pLannotate 1.2.2; 13 found; start..end, strand, type, name):
     97..118     +  protein_bind   CAP binding site: CAP binding activates transcription in the presence of cAMP. E. coli catabolite activator protein
    133..163     +  promoter       lac UV5 promoter: E. coli lac promoter with an "up" mutation
    216..596     +  CDS            eco47IR (fragment): T2E7_ECOLX - Protein predicted: Swiss-Prot protein existence level 4. Recognizes the double-stranded sequence GGWCC and cleaves after G-1. From Escherichia coli.
    679..1058    +  enhancer       CMV enhancer: human cytomegalovirus immediate early enhancer
   1059..1262    +  promoter       CMV promoter: human cytomegalovirus (CMV) immediate early promoter
   1398..1447    +  intron         CMV intron (fragment): modified intron A from human cytomegalovirus
   1475..1657    +  CDS            CD52: CD52_HUMAN - Also known as CDW52, HE5. Experimental evidence at protein level: Swiss-Prot protein existence level 1. May play a role in carrying and orienting carbohydrate, as well as having a more specific role. From Homo sapiens (Human).
   1660..1708    +  polyA_signal   poly(A) signal: synthetic polyadenylation signal
   1764..1782    -  promoter       T7 promoter: promoter for bacteriophage T7 RNA polymerase
   2174..2278    +  promoter       AmpR promoter: bla
   2279..3139    +  CDS            AmpR: β-lactamase; bla; confers resistance to ampicillin, carbenicillin, and related antibiotics
   3310..3898    +  rep_origin     ori: high-copy-number ColE1/pMB1/pBR322/pUC origin of replication
   4081..72      +  CDS            lacI (fragment) (across the origin): lac repressor; lacI; The lac repressor binds to the lac operator to inhibit transcription in E. coli. This inhibition can be relieved by adding lactose or isopropyl-β-D-thiogalactopyranoside (IPTG).
>Addgene plasmid #89704 | pJet-CMV-CD52-bglpA | addgene full sequence | sequence record 178346 | Addgene NGS Result
CAAACCGCCTCTCCCCGCGCGTTGGCCGATTCATTAATGCAGCTGGCACGACAGGTTTCCCGACTGGAAA
GCAATTGGCAGTGAGCGCAACGCAATTAATGTGAGTTAGCTCACTCATTAGGCACCCCAGGCTTTACACT
TTATGCTTCCGGCTCGTATAATGTGTGGAATTATGAGCGGATAATAATTTCACACAGGAGGTTTAAACTT
TAAACATGTCAAAAGAGACGTCTTTTGTTAAGAATGCTGAGGAACTTGCAAAGCAAAAAATGGATGCTAT
TAACCCTGAACTTTCTTCAAAATTTAAATTTTTAATAAAATTCCTGTCTCAGTTTCCTGAAGCTTGCTCT
AAACCTCGTTCAAAAAAAATGCAGAATAAAGTTGGTCAAGAGGAACATATTGAATATTTAGCTCGTAGTT
TTCATGAGAGTCGATTGCCAAGAAAACCCACGCCACCTACAACGGTTCCTGATGAGGTGGTTAGCATAGT
TCTTAATATAAGTTTTAATATACAGCCTGAAAATCTTGAGAGAATAAAAGAAGAACATCGATTTTCCATG
GCAGCTGAGAATATTGTAGGAGATCTTCTAGAAAGATCCCCGCGGCCATTGCATACGTTGTATCCATATC
ATAATATGTACATTTATATTGGCTCATGTCCAACATTACCGCCATGTTGACATTGATTATTGACTAGTTA
TTAATAGTAATCAATTACGGGGTCATTAGTTCATAGCCCATATATGGAGTTCCGCGTTACATAACTTACG
GTAAATGGCCCGCCTGGCTGACCGCCCAACGACCCCCGCCCATTGACGTCAATAATGACGTATGTTCCCA
TAGTAACGCCAATAGGGACTTTCCATTGACGTCAATGGGTGGAGTATTTACGGTAAACTGCCCACTTGGC
AGTACATCAAGTGTATCATATGCCAAGTACGCCCCCTATTGACGTCAATGACGGTAAATGGCCCGCCTGG
CATTATGCCCAGTACATGACCTTATGGGACTTTCCTACTTGGCAGTACATCTACGTATTAGTCATCGCTA
TTACCATGGTGATGCGGTTTTGGCAGTACATCAATGGGCGTGGATAGCGGTTTGACTCACGGGGATTTCC
AAGTCTCCACCCCATTGACGTCAATGGGAGTTTGTTTTGGCACCAAAATCAACGGGACTTTCCAAAATGT
CGTAACAACTCCGCCCCATTGACGCAAATGGGCGGTAGGCGTGTACGGTGGGAGGTCTATATAAGCAGAG
CTCGTTTAGTGAACCGTCAGATCGCCTGGAGACGCCATCCACGCTGTTTTGACCTCCATAGAAGACACCG
GGACCGATCCAGCCTCCGCGGCCGGGAACGGTGCATTGGAACGCGGATTCCCCGTGCCAAGAGTGACGTA
AGTACCGCCTATAGAGTCTATAGGCCCACCCCCTTGGCTTCTTATGCGACGGATCTGCCTGCAGGTCGAC
CACCATGAAGCGCTTCCTCTTCCTCCTACTCACCATCAGCCTCCTGGTTATGGTACAGATACAAACTGGA
CTCTCAGGACAAAACGACACCAGCCAAACCAGCAGCCCCTCAGCATCCAGCAACATAAGCGGAGGCATTT
TCCTTTTCTTCGTGGCCAATGCCATAATCCACCTCTTCTGCTTCAGTTGAATAAAATATCTTTATTTTCA
TTACATCTGTGTGTTGGTTTTTTGTGTGGTACCGCATCTTGCTGAAAAACTCGAGCCATCCGGAAGATCT
GGCGGCCGCTCTCCCTATAGTGAGTCGTATTACGCCGGATGGATATGGTGTTCAGGCACAAGTGTTAAAG
CAGTTGATTTTATTCACTATGATGAAAAAAACAATGAATGGAACCTGCTCCAAGTTAAAAATAGAGATAA
TACCGAAAACTCATCGAGTAGTAAGATTAGAGATAATACAACAATAAAAAAATGGTTTAGAACTTACTCA
CAGCGTGATGCTACTAATTGGGACAATTTTCCAGATGAAGTATCATCTAAGAATTTAAATGAAGAAGACT
TCAGAGCTTTTGTTAAAAATTATTTGGCAAAAATAATATAATTCGGCTGCAGGGGCGGCCTCGTGATACG
CCTATTTTTATAGGTTAATGTCATGATAATAATGGTTTCTTAGACGTCAGGTGGCACTTTTCGGGGAAAT
GTGCGCGGAACCCCTATTTGTTTATTTTTCTAAATACATTCAAATATGTATCCGCTCATGAGACAATAAC
CCTGATAAATGCTTCAATAATATTGAAAAAGGAAGAGTATGAGTATTCAACATTTCCGTGTCGCCCTTAT
TCCCTTTTTTGCGGCATTTTGCCTTCCTGTTTTTGCTCACCCAGAAACGCTGGTGAAAGTAAAAGATGCT
GAAGATCAGTTGGGTGCACGAGTGGGTTACATCGAACTGGATCTCAACAGCGGTAAGATCCTTGAGAGTT
TTCGCCCCGAAGAACGTTTTCCAATGATGAGCACTTTTAAAGTTCTGCTATGTGGCGCGGTATTATCCCG
TATTGACGCCGGGCAAGAGCAACTCGGTCGCCGCATACACTATTCTCAGAATGACTTGGTTGAGTACTCA
CCAGTCACAGAAAAGCATCTTACGGATGGCATGACAGTAAGAGAATTATGCAGTGCTGCCATAACCATGA
GTGATAACACTGCGGCCAACTTACTTCTGACAACGATCGGAGGACCGAAGGAGCTAACCGCTTTTTTGCA
CAACATGGGGGATCATGTAACTCGCCTTGATCGTTGGGAACCGGAGCTGAATGAAGCCATACCAAACGAC
GAGCGTGACACCACGATGCCTGTAGCAATGGCAACAACGTTGCGCAAACTATTAACTGGCGAACTACTTA
CTCTAGCTTCCCGGCAACAATTAATAGACTGGATGGAGGCGGATAAAGTTGCAGGACCACTTCTGCGCTC
GGCCCTTCCGGCTGGCTGGTTTATTGCTGATAAATCTGGAGCCGGTGAGCGTGGGTCTCGCGGTATCATT
GCAGCACTGGGGCCAGATGGTAAGCCCTCCCGTATCGTAGTTATCTACACGACGGGGAGTCAGGCAACTA
TGGATGAACGAAATAGACAGATCGCTGAGATAGGTGCCTCACTGATTAAGCATTGGTAACTGTCAGACCA
AGTTTACTCATATATACTTTAGATTGATTTAAAACTTCATTTTTAATTTAAAAGGATCTAGGTGAAGATC
CTTTTTGATAATCTCATGACCAAAATCCCTTAACGTGAGTTTTCGTTCCACTGAGCGTCAGACCCCGTAG
AAAAGATCAAAGGATCTTCTTGAGATCCTTTTTTTCTGCGCGTAATCTGCTGCTTGCAAACAAAAAAACC
ACCGCTACCAGCGGTGGTTTGTTTGCCGGATCAAGAGCTACCAACTCTTTTTCCGAAGGTAACTGGCTTC
AGCAGAGCGCAGATACCAAATACTGTTCTTCTAGTGTAGCCGTAGTTAGGCCACCACTTCAAGAACTCTG
TAGCACCGCCTACATACCTCGCTCTGCTAATCCTGTTACCAGTGGCTGCTGCCAGTGGCGATAAGTCGTG
TCTTACCGGGTTGGACTCAAGACGATAGTTACCGGATAAGGCGCAGCGGTCGGGCTGAACGGGGGGTTCG
TGCACACAGCCCAGCTTGGAGCGAACGACCTACACCGAACTGAGATACCTACAGCGTGAGCTATGAGAAA
GCGCCACGCTTCCCGAAGGGAGAAAGGCGGACAGGTATCCGGTAAGCGGCAGGGTCGGAACAGGAGAGCG
CACGAGGGAGCTTCCAGGGGGAAACGCCTGGTATCTTTATAGTCCTGTCGGGTTTCGCCACCTCTGACTT
GAGCGTCGATTTTTGTGATGCTCGTCAGGGGGGCGGAGCCTATGGAAAAACGCCAGCAACGCGGCCTTTT
TACGGTTCCTGGCCTTTTGCTGGCCTTTTGCTCACATGTTCTTTCCTGCGTTATCCCCTGATTCTGTGGA
TAACCGTATTACCGCCTTTGAGTGAGCTGATACCGCTCGCCGCAGCCGAACGACCGAGCGCAGCGAGTCA
GTGAGCGAGGAAGCGGAAGAGCGCCCAATACG
